>Addgene plasmid #71976 | Nrp2.5-AP-His | depositor full sequence | sequence record 131162 | Full Sequence
GTCGAGGTCTCGACGGTATCGATTGACATTGATTATTGACTAGCTAGTTATTAATAGTAATCAATTACGG
GGTCATTAGTTCATAGCCCATATATGGAGTTCCGCGTTACATAACTTACGGTAAATGGCCCGCCTGGCTG
ACCGCCCAACGACCCCCGCCCATTGACGTCAATAATGACGTATGTTCCCATAGTAACGCCAATAGGGACT
TTCCATTGACGTCAATGGGTGGAGTATTTACGGTAAACTGCCCACTTGGCAGTACATCAAGTGTATCATA
TGCCAAGTCCGCCCCCTATTGACGTCAATGACGGTAAATGGCCCGCCTGGCATTATGCCCAGTACATGAC
CTTACGGGACTTTCCTACTTGGCAGTACATCTACGTATTAGTCATCGCTATTACCATGGTGATGCGGTTT
TGGCAGTACACCAATGGGCGTGGATAGCGGTTTGACTCACGGGGATTTCCAAGTCTCCACCCCATTGACG
TCAATGGGAGTTTGTTTTGGCACCAAAATCAACGGGACTTTCCAAAATGTCGTAATAACCCCGCCCCGTT
GACGCAAATGGGCGGTAGGCGTGTACGGTGGGAGGTCTATATAAGCAGAGCTCGTTTAGTGAACCGTCAG
ATCGCCTGGAGACGCCATCCACGCTGTTTTGACCTCCATAGAAGACACCGGGACCGATCCAGCCTCCGCG
GCCGGGAACGGTGCATTGGAACGCGGATTCCCCGTGCCAAGAGTGACGTAAGTACCGCCTATAGACTCTA
TAGGCACACCCCTTTGGCTCTTATGCATGCTATACTGTTTTTGGCTTGGGGCCTATACACCCCCGCTTCC
ATATGCTATAGGTGATGGTATAGCTTAGCCTATAGGTGTGGGTTATTGACCATTATTGACCACTCCCCTA
TTGGTGACGATACTTTCCATTACTAATCCATAACATGGCTCTTTGCCACAACTATCTCTATTGGCTATAT
GCCAATACTCTGTCCTTCAGAGACTGACACGGACTCTGTATTTTTACAGGATGGGGTCCCATTTATTATT
TACAAATTCACATATACAACAACGCCGTCCCCCGTGCCCGCAGTTTTTATTAAACATAGCGTGGGATCTC
CACGCGAATCTCGGGTACGTGTTCCGGACATGGGCTCTTCTCCGGTAGCGGCGGAGCTTCCACATCCGAG
CCCTGGTCCCATGCCTCCAGCGGCTCATGGTCGCTCGGCAGCTCCTTGCTCCTAACAGTGGAGGCCAGAC
TTAGGCACAGCACAATGCCCACCACCACCAGTGTGCCGCACAAGGCCGTGGCGGTAGGGTATGTGTCTGA
AAATGAGCTCGGAGATTGGGCTCGCACCGCTGACGCAGATGGAAGACTTAAGGCAGCGGCAGAAGAAGAT
GCAGGCAGCTGAGTTGTTGTATTCTGATAAGAGTCAGAGGTAACTCCCGTTGCGGTGCTGTTAACGGTGG
AGGGCAGTGTAGTCTGAGCAGTACTCGTTGCTGCCGCGCGCGCCACCAGACATAATAGCTGACAGACTAA
CAGACTGTTCCTTTCCATGGGTCTTTTCTGCAGAAGCTTGAATTCTCGAGGATCCGCGGCCGCGCCACCA
TGGATATGTTTCCTCTTACCTGGGTTTTCTTAGCTCTGTACTTTTCAGGACACGAAGTGAGAAGCCAGCA
AGATCCACCCTGCGGAGGTCGGCTGAATTCCAAAGATGCTGGCTACATCACTTCCCCAGGCTACCCCCAG
GACTATCCCTCCCACCAGAACTGTGAGTGGATTGTCTACGCCCCCGAACCCAACCAGAAGATTGTTCTCA
ACTTCAACCCTCACTTTGAAATCGAGAAACACGACTGCAAGTATGACTTCATTGAGATTCGGGATGGGGA
CAGTGAGTCAGCTGACCTCCTGGGCAAGCACTGTGGGAACATCGCCCCGCCCACCATCATCTCCTCAGGC
TCCGTGTTATACATCAAGTTCACCTCAGACTACGCCCGGCAGGGGGCAGGTTTCTCTCTACGCTATGAGA
TCTTCAAAACAGGCTCTGAAGATTGTTCCAAGAACTTTACAAGCCCCAATGGGACCATTGAATCTCCAGG
GTTTCCAGAGAAGTATCCACACAATCTGGACTGTACCTTCACCATCCTGGCCAAACCCAGGATGGAGATC
ATCCTACAGTTCCTGACCTTTGACCTGGAGCATGACCCCCTACAAGTGGGGGAAGGAGACTGTAAATATG
ACTGGCTGGACATCTGGGATGGCATTCCACATGTTGGACCTCTGATTGGCAAGTACTGTGGGACGAAAAC
ACCCTCCAAACTCCGCTCGTCCACGGGGATCCTCTCCTTGACCTTTCACACGGACATGGCAGTGGCCAAG
GATGGCTTCTCCGCACGTTACTATTTGATCCACCAGGAGCCACCTGAGAATTTTCAGTGCAATGTCCCTT
TGGGAATGGAGTCTGGCCGGATTGCTAATGAACAGATCAGTGCCTCCTCCACCTTCTCTGATGGGAGGTG
GACTCCTCAACAGAGCCGGCTCCATGGTGATGACAATGGCTGGACACCCAATTTGGATTCCAACAAGGAG
TATCTCCAGGTGGACCTGCGCTTCCTAACCATGCTCACAGCCATTGCAACACAGGGAGCCATTTCCAGGG
AAACCCAGAAAGGCTACTACGTCAAATCGTACAAGCTGGAAGTCAGCACAAATGGTGAAGATTGGATGGT
CTACCGGCATGGCAAAAACCACAAGATATTCCAAGCGAACAATGATGCGACCGAGGTGGTGCTAAACAAG
CTCCACATGCCACTGCTGACTCGGTTCATCAGGATCCGCCCGCAGACGTGGCATTTGGGCATTGCCCTTC
GCCTGGAGCTCTTTGGCTGCCGGGTCACAGATGCACCCTGCTCCAACATGCTGGGGATGCTCTCGGGCCT
CATTGCTGATACCCAGATCTCTGCCTCCTCCACCCGAGAGTACCTCTGGAGCCCCAGTGCTGCCCGCCTG
GTTAGTAGCCGCTCTGGCTGGTTTCCTCGGAACCCTCAAGCCCAGCCAGGTGAAGAATGGCTTCAGGTAG
ACCTGGGGACACCCAAGACAGTGAAAGGGGTCATCATCCAGGGAGCCCGAGGAGGAGACAGCATCACTGC
CGTGGAAGCCAGGGCGTTTGTACGCAAGTTCAAAGTCTCCTACAGCCTAAATGGCAAGGACTGGGAATAT
ATCCAGGACCCCAGGACTCAGCAGACAAAGCTGTTTGAAGGGAACATGCACTATGACACCCCTGACATCC
GAAGGTTCGATCCTGTTCCAGCGCAGTATGTGCGGGTGTACCCAGAGAGGTGGTCGCCAGCAGGCATCGG
GATGAGGCTGGAGGTGCTGGGCTGTGACTGGACAGACTCAAAGCCCACAGTGGAGACGCTGGGACCCACC
GTGAAGAGTGAAGAGACTACCACCCCATATCCCATGGATGAGGATGCCACCGAGTGTGGGGAAAACTGCA
GCTTTGAGGATGACAAAGATTTGCAACTTCCTTCAGGATTCAACTGCAACTTTGATTTTCCGGAAGAGAC
CTGTGGTTGGGTGTACGACCATGCCAAGTGGCTCCGGAGCACGTGGATCAGCAGCGCTAACCCCAATGAC
AGAACATTTCCAGATGACAAGAACTTCTTGAAACTGCAGAGTGATGGCCGACGAGAGGGCCAGTACGGGC
GGCTCATCAGCCCACCGGTGCACCTGCCCCGAAGCCCTGTGTGCATGGAGTTCCAGTACCAAGCCATGGG
CGGCCACGGGGTGGCACTGCAGGTGGTTCGGGAAGCCAGCCAGGAAAGCAAACTCCTTTGGGTCATCCGT
GAGGACCAGGGCAGCGAGTGGAAGCACGGGCGCATTATCCTGCCCAGCTATGACATGGAGTATCAGATCG
TGTTCGAGGGAGTGATAGGGAAGGGACGATCGGGAGAGATTTCCATCGATGACATTCGGATAAGCACTGA
TGTCCCACTGGAGAACTGCATGGAACCCATATCAGCTTTTGCAGGTGAGGATTTTAAAGGGGGCACCCTC
CCGCCAGGGACCGAGCCCACAGTGGACACGGTGCCCGTGCAGCCCATCCCAGCCGGCGCGCCTGGATCTT
CCGGAATCATCCCAGTTGAGGAGGAGAACCCGGACTTCTGGAACCGCGAGGCAGCCGAGGCCCTGGGTGC
CGCCAAGAAGCTGCAGCCTGCACAGACAGCCGCCAAGAACCTCATCATCTTCCTGGGCGATGGGATGGGG
GTGTCTACGGTGACAGCTGCCAGGATCCTAAAAGGGCAGAAGAAGGACAAACTGGGGCCTGAGATACCCC
TGGCCATGGACCGCTTCCCATATGTGGCTCTGTCCAAGACATACAATGTAGACAAACATGTGCCAGACAG
TGGAGCCACAGCCACGGCCTACCTGTGCGGGGTCAAGGGCAACTTCCAGACCATTGGCTTGAGTGCAGCC
GCCCGCTTTAACCAGTGCAACACGACACGCGGCAACGAGGTCATCTCCGTGATGAATCGGGCCAAGAAAG
CAGGGAAGTCAGTGGGAGTGGTAACCACCACACGAGTGCAGCACGCCTCGCCAGCCGGCACCTACGCCCA
CACGGTGAACCGCAACTGGTACTCGGACGCCGACGTGCCTGCCTCGGCCCGCCAGGAGGGGTGCCAGGAC
ATCGCTACGCAGCTCATCTCCAACATGGACATTGACGTGATCCTAGGTGGGGGCCGAAAGTACATGTTTC
GCATGGGAACCCCAGACCCTGAGTACCCAGATGACTACAGCCAAGGTGGGACCAGGCTGGACGGGAAGAA
TCTGGTGCAGGAATGGCTGGCGAAGCGCCAGGGTGCCCGGTACGTGTGGAACCGCACTGAGCTCATGCAG
GCTTCCCTGGACCCGTCTGTGGCCCATCTCATGGGTCTCTTTGAGCCTGGAGACATGAAATACGAGATCC
ACCGAGACTCCACACTGGACCCCTCCCTGATGGAGATGACAGAGGCTGCCCTGCGCCTGCTGAGCAGGAA
CCCCCGCGGCTTCTTCCTCTTCGTGGAGGGTGGTCGCATCGACCATGGTCATCATGAAAGCAGGGCTTAC
CGGGCACTGACTGAGACGATCATGTTCGACGACGCCATTGAGAGGGCGGGCCAGCTCACCAGCGAGGAGG
ACACGCTGAGCCTCGTCACTGCCGACCACTCCCACGTCTTCTCCTTCGGAGGCTACCCCCTGCGAGGGAG
CTCCATCTTCGGGCTGGCCCCTGGCAAGGCCCGGGACAGGAAGGCCTACACGGTCCTCCTATACGGAAAC
GGTCCAGGCTATGTGCTCAAGGACGGCGCCCGGCCGGATGTTACCGAGAGCGAGAGCGGGAGCCCCGAGT
ATCGGCAGCAGTCAGCAGTGCCCCTGGACGAAGAGACCCACGCAGGCGAGGACGTGGCGGTGTTCGCGCG
CGGCCCGCAGGCGCACCTGGTTCACGGCGTGCAGGAGCAGACCTTCATAGCGCACGTCATGGCCTTCGCC
GCCTGCCTGGAGCCCTACACCGCCTGCGACCTGGCGCCCCCCGCCGGCACCACCGACGCCGCGCACCCGG
GTCATCATCACCATCACCATTAATCTAGAGATCTTATTAAAGCAGAACTTGTTTATTGCAGCTTATAATG
GTTACAAATAAAGCAATAGCATCACAAATTTCACAAATAAAGCATTTTTTTCACTGCATTCTAGTTGTGG
TTTGTCCAAACTCATCAATGTATCTTATCATGTCTGGTCGACTCTAGCTAGACTCTTCCGCTTCCTCGCT
CACTGACTCGCTGCGCTCGGTCGTTCGGCTGCGGCGAGCGGTATCAGCTCACTCAAAGGCGGTAATACGG
TTATCCACAGAATCAGGGGATAACGCAGGAAAGAACATGTGAGCAAAAGGCCAGCAAAAGGCCAGGAACC
GTAAAAAGGCCGCGTTGCTGGCGTTTTTCCATAGGCTCCGCCCCCCTGACGAGCATCACAAAAATCGACG
CTCAAGTCAGAGGTGGCGAAACCCGACAGGACTATAAAGATACCAGGCGTTTCCCCCTGGAAGCTCCCTC
GTGCGCTCTCCTGTTCCGACCCTGCCGCTTACCGGATACCTGTCCGCCTTTCTCCCTTCGGGAAGCGTGG
CGCTTTCTCATAGCTCACGCTGTAGGTATCTCAGTTCGGTGTAGGTCGTTCGCTCCAAGCTGGGCTGTGT
GCACGAACCCCCCGTTCAGCCCGACCGCTGCGCCTTATCCGGTAACTATCGTCTTGAGTCCAACCCGGTA
AGACACGACTTATCGCCACTGGCAGCAGCCACTGGTAACAGGATTAGCAGAGCGAGGTATGTAGGCGGTG
CTACAGAGTTCTTGAAGTGGTGGCCTAACTACGGCTACACTAGAAGAACAGTATTTGGTATCTGCGCTCT
GCTGAAGCCAGTTACCTTCGGAAAAAGAGTTGGTAGCTCTTGATCCGGCAAACAAACCACCGCTGGTAGC
GGTGGTTTTTTTGTTTGCAAGCAGCAGATTACGCGCAGAAAAAAAGGATCTCAAGAAGATCCTTTGATCT
TTTCTACGGGGTCTGACGCTCAGTGGAACGAAAACTCACGTTAAGGGATTTTGGTCATGAGATTATCAAA
AAGGATCTTCACCTAGATCCTTTTAAATTAAAAATGAAGTTTTAAATCAATCTAAAGTATATATGAGTAA
ACTTGGTCTGACAGTTACCAATGCTTAATCAGTGAGGCACCTATCTCAGCGATCTGTCTATTTCGTTCAT
CCATAGTTGCCTGACTCCCCGTCGTGTAGATAACTACGATACGGGAGGGCTTACCATCTGGCCCCAGTGC
TGCAATGATACCGCGAGACCCACGCTCACCGGCTCCAGATTTATCAGCAATAAACCAGCCAGCCGGAAGG
GCCGAGCGCAGAAGTGGTCCTGCAACTTTATCCGCCTCCATCCAGTCTATTAATTGTTGCCGGGAAGCTA
GAGTAAGTAGTTCGCCAGTTAATAGTTTGCGCAACGTTGTTGCCATTGCTACAGGCATCGTGGTGTCACG
CTCGTCGTTTGGTATGGCTTCATTCAGCTCCGGTTCCCAACGATCAAGGCGAGTTACATGATCCCCCATG
TTGTGCAAAAAAGCGGTTAGCTCCTTCGGTCCTCCGATCGTTGTCAGAAGTAAGTTGGCCGCAGTGTTAT
CACTCATGGTTATGGCAGCACTGCATAATTCTCTTACTGTCATGCCATCCGTAAGATGCTTTTCTGTGAC
TGGTGAGTACTCAACCAAGTCATTCTGAGAATAGTGTATGCGGCGACCGAGTTGCTCTTGCCCGGCGTCA
ATACGGGATAATACCGCGCCACATAGCAGAACTTTAAAAGTGCTCATCATTGGAAAACGTTCTTCGGGGC
GAAAACTCTCAAGGATCTTACCGCTGTTGAGATCCAGTTCGATGTAACCCACTCGTGCACCCAACTGATC
TTCAGCATCTTTTACTTTCACCAGCGTTTCTGGGTGAGCAAAAACAGGAAGGCAAAATGCCGCAAAAAAG
GGAATAAGGGCGACACGGAAATGTTGAATACTCATACTCTTCCTTTTTCAATATTATTGAAGCATTTATC
AGGGTTATTGTCTCATGAGCGGATACATATTTGAATGTATTTAGAAAAATAAACAAATAGGGGTTCCGCG
CACATTTCCCCGAAAAGTGCCACCTGACGTCTAAGAAACCATTATTATCATGACATTAACCTATAAAAAT
AGGCGTATCACGAGGCCCTTTCGTCTCGCGCGTTTCGGTGATGACGGTGAAAACCTCTGACACATGCAGC
TCCCGGAGGAATGTGTGTCAGTTAGGGTGTGGAAAGTCCCCAGGCTCCCCAGGCAGGCAGAAGTATGCAA
AGCATGCATCTCAATTAGTCAGCAACCAGGTGTGGAAAGTCCCCAGGCTCCCCAGCAGGCAGAAGTATGC
AAAGCATGCATCTCAATTAGTCAGCAACCATAGTCCCGCCCCTAACTCCGCCCATCCCGCCCCTAACTCC
GCCCAGTTCCGCCCATTCTCCGCCCCATGGCTGACTAATTTTTTTTATTTATGCAGAGGCCGAGGCCGCC
TCTGCCTCTGAGCTATTCCAGAAGTAGTGAGGAGGCTTTTTTGGAGGCCTAGGCTTTTGCAAAAAGCTCC
CGGGAGCTTGTATATCCATTTTCGTCCCGGAGACGGTCACAGCTTGTCTGTAAGCGGATGCCGGGAGCAG
ACAAGCCCGTCAGGGCGCGTCAGCGGGTGTTGGCGGGTGTCGGGGCTGGCTTAACTATGCGGCATCAGAG
CAGATTGTACTGAGAGTGCACCATATGCGGTGTGAAATACCGCACAGATGCGTAAGGAGAAAATACCGCA
TCAGGAAATTGTAAGCGTTAATATTTTGTTAAAATTCGCGTTAAATTTTTGTTAAATCAGCTCATTTTTT
AACCAATAGGCCGAAATCGGCAAAATCCCTTATAAATCAAAAGAATAGACCGAGATAGGGT
[37 nt withheld, positions 8532-8568]
AAAGAACGTGGACTCCAACGTCAAAGG
[49 nt withheld, positions 8596-8644]
T
[91 nt withheld, positions 8646-8736]
G
[124 nt withheld, positions 8738-8861]
CCATTCGCCATTCAGGCTGCGCAACTGTTGGGAAGGGCGATCGGTGCGGGCCTCTTCGCTATTACGCCAG
CTGGCGAAAGGGGGATGTGCTGCAAGGCGATTAAGTTGGGTAACGCCAGGGTTTTCCCAGTCACGACGTT
GTAAAACGACGGCCAGTGAATT
Features (pLannotate 1.2.2; 14 found; start..end, strand, type, name):
     25..408     +  enhancer       CMV enhancer: human cytomegalovirus immediate early enhancer
    410..609     +  promoter       CMV promoter: human cytomegalovirus (CMV) immediate early promoter
    748..1573    +  intron         CMV intron A: human cytomegalovirus intron A (Chapman et al., 1991)
   1610..4048    +  CDS            Nrp2 (fragment): NRP2_MOUSE - Experimental evidence at protein level: Swiss-Prot protein existence level 1. High affinity receptor for semaphorins 3C, 3F, VEGF-165 and VEGF-145 isoforms of VEGF, and the PLGF-2 isoform of PGF. From Mus musculus (Mouse).
   4136..5587    +  CDS            SEAP: secreted alkaline phosphatase from human placenta The natural enzyme has a C-terminal transmembrane sequence that is replaced by a GPI anchor.
   5646..5767    +  polyA_signal   SV40 poly(A) signal: SV40 polyadenylation signal
   5976..6564    -  rep_origin     ori: high-copy-number ColE1/pMB1/pBR322/pUC origin of replication
   6735..7595    -  CDS            AmpR: β-lactamase; bla; confers resistance to ampicillin, carbenicillin, and related antibiotics
   7596..7700    -  promoter       AmpR promoter: bla
   7795..7830    +  CDS            rop (fragment): Rop protein, which maintains plasmids at low copy number; rop
   7853..8183    +  promoter       SV40 promoter: SV40 enhancer and early promoter
   8306..8405    +  misc_feature   bom (fragment): basis of mobility region from pBR322
   8433..8861    -  rep_origin     f1 ori (sequence partly withheld): f1 bacteriophage origin of replication; arrow indicates direction of (+) strand synthesis
   8865..9022    -  CDS            lacZα (fragment): LacZα fragment of β-galactosidase; lacZ fragment
