[The description below was written by a language model from this plasmid's Addgene catalogue record and pLannotate feature annotations shown in this document.]
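Description:
Nrp2.5-AP-His is a 9,023-nt mammalian expression plasmid built on the pCMVi-SV40ori backbone. It produces the extracellular region of mouse Neuropilin 2, isoform 5, as a soluble fusion protein. In bacteria it is maintained at high copy through a ColE1/pUC-type origin and selected with ampicillin via the β-lactamase gene. The backbone also carries an f1 phage origin and short remnants of rop, bom and lacZα, which appear to be leftovers from earlier vector construction. An SV40 enhancer/early promoter region is annotated with no reporter or marker gene after it. Together with the backbone name, this suggests it is there to supply the SV40 origin, which allows episomal amplification in cells expressing large T antigen.

The expression cassette is driven by the human CMV immediate-early enhancer and promoter, followed by CMV intron A, an element commonly included to boost transcript processing and expression. The Nrp2 ectodomain insert (about 2.5 kb, cloned between NotI and AscI sites that remain intact) sits upstream of human placental secreted alkaline phosphatase, and the cassette ends at an SV40 polyadenylation signal. The catalogue entry describes the backbone-encoded C-terminal tag as AP plus a 6X histidine tag. The histidine tag is not separately annotated in the feature table.

The AP moiety gives an enzymatic readout for detecting and quantifying the secreted fusion, and the His tag offers a handle for capture or purification. The associated publication describes an extracellular biochemical screen for receptor–ligand interactions involved in neuronal subtype recognition in the retina. This plasmid fits that work as one of a set of tagged ectodomain reagents for binding assays.
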