Addgene plasmid #71976: Nrp2.5-AP-His
Purpose: Expresses the extracellular region of the Neuropilin 2, isoform 5 protein, C-terminally fused to alkaline phosphatase + 6X histidine tag.
Depositing lab: Woj Wojtowicz. Depositing organization: University of California, Berkeley. Publication: An extracellular biochemical screen reveals that FLRTs and Unc5s mediate neuronal subtype recognition in the retina. Visser JJ, Cheng Y, Perry SC, Chastain AB, Parsa B, Masri SS, Ray TA, Kay JN, Wojtowicz WM. Elife. 2015 Dec 3;4. pii: e08149. doi: 10.7554/eLife.08149. PubMed 26633812.
Backbone
  Vector backbone: pCMVi-SV40ori
  Vector type: Mammalian Expression
Growth in bacteria
  Bacterial resistance: Ampicillin, 100 μg/mL
  Growth temperature: 37°C
  Growth strain: DH5alpha
  Copy number: High Copy
Gene/Insert
  Gene/Insert name: Nrp2.5 (alt names: Neuropilin 2, isoform 5; Np2; Np-2; Npn2; Npn-2; NCBI gene ID 18187; Reference sequence NM_001077406.1)
  Species: M. musculus (mouse)
  Insert size (bp): 2505
  Entrez Gene: Nrp2 (a.k.a. 1110048P06Rik, N, Np, Np-2, Np2, Npn-2, Npn2)
  Promoter: CMV
  Tag / fusion protein: AP-His (C terminal on backbone)
  Cloning method: Restriction Enzyme; 5′ cloning site NotI (not destroyed); 3′ cloning site AscI (not destroyed)
  Sequencing primers: 5′ GTCAGAGGTAACTCCCGTTGC; 3′ GAGGTTCTTGGCGGCTGTC
Terms and licenses: Academic/Nonprofit Terms; Industry Terms: Not Available to Industry
How to cite: Nrp2.5-AP-His was a gift from Woj Wojtowicz (Addgene plasmid # 71976 ; http://n2t.net/addgene:71976 ; RRID:Addgene_71976)
