>Addgene plasmid #71976 | Nrp2.5-AP-His | addgene partial sequence | sequence record 135170 | pMRB101-F 5'-aagatgcaggcagctgagtt-3'
GCCGCGCGCGCCACCAGACATAATAGCTGACAGACTAACAGACTGTTCCTTTCCATGGGTCTTTTCTGCA
GAAGCTTGAATTCTCGAGGATCCGCGGCCGCGCCACCATGGATATGTTTCCTCTTACCTGGGTTTTCTTA
GCTCTGTACTTTTCAGGACACGAAGTGAGAAGCCAGCAAGATCCACCCTGCGGAGGTCGGCTGAATTCCA
AAGATGCTGGCTACATCACTTCCCCAGGCTACCCCCAGGACTATCCCTCCCACCAGAACTGTGAGTGGAT
TGTCTACGCCCCCGAACCCAACCAGAAGATTGTTCTCAACTTCAACCCTCACTTTGAAATCGAGAAACAC
GACTGCAAGTATGACTTCATTGAGATTCGGGATGGGGACAGTGAGTCAGCTGACCTCCTGGGCAAGCACT
GTGGGAACATCGCCCCGCCCACCATCATCTCCTCAGGCTCCGTGTTATACATCAAGTTCACCTCAGACTA
CGCCCGGCAGGGGGCAGGTTTCTCTCTACGCTATGAGATCTTCAAAACAGG
