>Addgene plasmid #71976 | Nrp2.5-AP-His | addgene partial sequence | sequence record 135468 | SV40pA-R 5'-GAAATTTGTGATGCTATTGC-3'
AGATCTCTAGATTAATGGTGATGGTGATGATGACCCGGGTGCGCGGCGTCGGTGGTGCCGGCGGGGGGCG
CCAGGTCGCAGGCGGTGTAGGGCTCCAGGCAGGCGGCGAAGGCCATGACGTGCGCTATGAAGGTCTGCTC
CTGCACGCCGTGAACCAGGTGCGCCTGCGGGCCGCGCGCGAACACCGCCACGTCCTCGCCTGCGTGGGTC
TCTTCGTCCAGGGGCACTGCTGACTGCTGCCGATACTCGGGGCTCCCGCTCTCGCTCTCGGTAACATCCG
GCCGGGCGCCGTCCTTGAGCACATAGCCTGGACCGTTTCCGTATAGGAGGACCGTGTAGGCCTTCCTGTC
CCGGGCCTTGCCAGGGGCCAGCCCGAAGATGGAGCTCCCTCGCAGGGGGTAGCCTCCGAAGGAGAAGACG
TGGGAGTGGTCGGCAGTGACGAGGCTCAGCGTGTCCTCCTCGCTGGTGAGCTGGCCCGCCCTCTCAATGG
CGTCGTCGAACATGATCGTCTCAGTCAGTGCCCGGTAAGCCCTGCTTTCATGATGACCATGGTCGATGCG
ACCACCCTCCACGAAGAGGAAGAAGCCGCGGGGGTTCCTGCTCAGCAGGCGCAGGGCAGCCTCTGTCATC
TCCATCAGGGAGGGGTCCAGTGTGGAGTCTCGGTGGATCTCGTATTTCATGTCTCCAGGCTCAA
